Addgene plasmid #77299: TK2 gRNA (BRDN0001149097)
Purpose: 3rd generation lentiviral gRNA plasmid targeting human TK2
Depositing lab: John Doench & David Root. Depositing organization: Broad Institute. Publication: Optimized sgRNA design to maximize activity and minimize off-target effects of CRISPR-Cas9. Doench JG, Fusi N, Sullender M, Hegde M, Vaimberg EW, Donovan KF, Smith I, Tothova Z, Wilen C, Orchard R, Virgin HW, Listgarten J, Root DE. Nat Biotechnol. 2016 Jan 18. doi: 10.1038/nbt.3437. PubMed 26780180.
Backbone
  Vector backbone: lentiGuide-Puro
  Backbone manufacturer: Zhang Lab (Addgene plasmid # 52963)
  Vector type: Mammalian Expression, Lentiviral, CRISPR
  Selectable markers: Puromycin
Growth in bacteria
  Bacterial resistance: Ampicillin, 100 μg/mL
  Growth temperature: 37°C
  Growth strain: DH5alpha
  Copy number: High Copy
Gene/Insert
  Gene/Insert name: TK2 (alt names: TK2; NM_001172643.1)
  gRNA/shRNA sequence: TAGCGTAAGACCCCAGCGAG
  Species: H. sapiens (human)
  Promoter: hU6
  Cloning method: Unknown
  Sequencing primers: 5′ U6-F; 3′ pS2-R
Terms and licenses: Academic/Nonprofit Terms; Industry Terms: Not Available to Industry
Depositor comments: The gRNA was designed to target the following Genbank reference sequence(s): NM_001172643.1,NM_001172644.1,NM_001172645.1,NM_001271934.1,NM_001271935.1,NM_001272050.1,NM_004614.4. Note that this plasmid does NOT contain Cas9. It should be used in conjunction with lentiCas9-Blast (Addgene #52962) or otherwise with cell lines already expressing Cas9. Browse the full kinome gRNA library at http://www.addgene.org/pooled-library/broadgpp-human-kinome/ or visit http://www.broadinstitute.org/rnai/public/ for detailed protocols and information.
How to cite: TK2 gRNA (BRDN0001149097) was a gift from John Doench & David Root (Addgene plasmid # 77299 ; http://n2t.net/addgene:77299 ; RRID:Addgene_77299)
