[The description below was written by a language model from this plasmid's Addgene catalogue record and pLannotate feature annotations shown in this document.]
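Description:
TK2 gRNA (BRDN0001149097) is a third-generation lentiviral guide RNA plasmid built on the lentiGuide-Puro backbone and designed to direct Streptococcus pyogenes Cas9 to the human TK2 gene. It is maintained in E. coli through a high-copy ColE1/pUC-type origin with ampicillin resistance (AmpR). The backbone also carries an f1 origin, an SV40 origin and poly(A) signal, and remnants of a lac/T7/T3 cloning region.

The viral genome is transcribed from an RSV promoter fused to a truncated HIV-1 5' LTR, which makes packaging Tat-independent. It is followed by the Ψ packaging signal with a partial gag sequence, the Rev response element for Rev-dependent nuclear export, and a cPPT/CTS element. It ends in a ΔU3 self-inactivating 3' LTR, so the integrated provirus lacks LTR promoter activity.

Two expression units lie between the LTRs. A human U6 RNA polymerase III promoter drives the TK2-specific spacer joined to the SpCas9 gRNA scaffold. An EF-1α core promoter with its intron A drives puromycin N-acetyltransferase for selection of transduced mammalian cells, and a downstream WPRE enhances transcript expression.

According to the depositor comments, the guide was designed against multiple TK2 RefSeq transcript variants. The plasmid does not encode Cas9, so it must be paired with a separate Cas9 vector such as lentiCas9-Blast or used in cells that already express Cas9. It is an individual clone corresponding to a human kinome gRNA library and is suited to CRISPR knockout of TK2 by lentiviral transduction.
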