Features (pLannotate 1.2.2; 29 found; start..end, strand, type, name):
     14..80      +  CDS            small t antigen (fragment): SV40 (simian virus 40) small t antigen
    106..317     +  promoter       EF-1α core promoter: core promoter for human elongation factor EF-1α
    318..1256    +  intron         EF-1α intron A: intron upstream of the start codon of human EF-1α
   1278..1877    +  CDS            PuroR (fragment): puromycin N-acetyltransferase; pac from Streptomyces; confers resistance to puromycin
   1893..2481    +  misc_feature   WPRE: woodchuck hepatitis virus posttranscriptional regulatory element
   2532..2551    +  misc_feature   cPPT/CTS (fragment): central polypurine tract and central termination sequence of HIV-1
   2553..2786    +  LTR            3' LTR (ΔU3): self-inactivating 3' long terminal repeat (LTR) from HIV-1
   2864..2985    +  polyA_signal   SV40 poly(A) signal: SV40 polyadenylation signal
   3025..3160    +  rep_origin     SV40 ori: SV40 origin of replication
   3181..3199    -  promoter       T7 promoter: promoter for bacteriophage T7 RNA polymerase
   3207..3362    +  CDS            lacZα (fragment): LacZα fragment of β-galactosidase; lacZ fragment
   3367..3795    +  rep_origin     f1 ori (sequence partly withheld): f1 bacteriophage origin of replication; arrow indicates direction of (+) strand synthesis
   3848..3952    +  promoter       AmpR promoter: bla
   3953..4813    +  CDS            AmpR: β-lactamase; bla; confers resistance to ampicillin, carbenicillin, and related antibiotics
   4984..5572    +  rep_origin     ori: high-copy-number ColE1/pMB1/pBR322/pUC origin of replication
   5755..5847    +  CDS            lacI (fragment): lac repressor; lacI; The lac repressor binds to the lac operator to inhibit transcription in E. coli. This inhibition can be relieved by adding lactose or isopropyl-β-D-thiogalactopyranoside (IPTG).
   5860..5881    +  protein_bind   CAP binding site: CAP binding activates transcription in the presence of cAMP. E. coli catabolite activator protein
   5896..5926    +  promoter       lac promoter: promoter for the E. coli lac operon
   5934..5950    +  protein_bind   lac operator: The lac repressor binds to the lac operator to inhibit transcription in E. coli. This inhibition can be relieved by adding lactose or isopropyl-β-D-thiogalactopyranoside (IPTG). lac repressor encoded by lacI
   5995..6013    +  promoter       T3 promoter: promoter for bacteriophage T3 RNA polymerase
   6041..6267    +  promoter       RSV promoter: Rous sarcoma virus enhancer/promoter
   6268..6448    +  LTR            5' LTR (truncated): truncated 5' long terminal repeat (LTR) from HIV-1
   6495..6620    +  misc_feature   HIV-1 Ψ: packaging signal of human immunodeficiency virus type 1
   6604..6967    +  CDS            HIV-1 gag (fragment): gag protein from human immunodeficiency virus 1; gag
   7113..7346    +  misc_feature   RRE: The Rev response element (RRE) of HIV-1 allows for Rev-dependent mRNA export from the nucleus to the cytoplasm.
   7723..7749    +  CDS            Rev (fragment): human immunodeficiency virus 1 (HIV-1) Rev protein; rev; enhances nuclear export of unspliced and incompletely spliced viral mRNAs
   7753..7993    +  promoter       U6 promoter: RNA polymerase III promoter for human U6 snRNA
   8023..8098    +  misc_RNA       gRNA scaffold: guide RNA scaffold for the Streptococcus pyogenes CRISPR/Cas9 system
   8154..8271    +  misc_feature   cPPT/CTS: central polypurine tract and central termination sequence of HIV-1
>Addgene plasmid #77299 | TK2 gRNA (BRDN0001149097) | addgene full sequence | sequence record 187490 | Addgene Assembled Sequence
CCCGGGTGCAAAGATGGATAAAGTTTTAAACAGAGAGGAATCTTTGCAGCTAATGGACCTTCTAGGTCTT
GAAAGGAGTGGGAATTGGCTCCGGTGCCCGTCAGTGGGCAGAGCGCACATCGCCCACAGTCCCCGAGAAG
TTGGGGGGAGGGGTCGGCAATTGATCCGGTGCCTAGAGAAGGTGGCGCGGGGTAAACTGGGAAAGTGATG
TCGTGTACTGGCTCCGCCTTTTTCCCGAGGGTGGGGGAGAACCGTATATAAGTGCAGTAGTCGCCGTGAA
CGTTCTTTTTCGCAACGGGTTTGCCGCCAGAACACAGGTAAGTGCCGTGTGTGGTTCCCGCGGGCCTGGC
CTCTTTACGGGTTATGGCCCTTGCGTGCCTTGAATTACTTCCACCTGGCTGCAGTACGTGATTCTTGATC
CCGAGCTTCGGGTTGGAAGTGGGTGGGAGAGTTCGAGGCCTTGCGCTTAAGGAGCCCCTTCGCCTCGTGC
TTGAGTTGAGGCCTGGCCTGGGCGCTGGGGCCGCCGCGTGCGAATCTGGTGGCACCTTCGCGCCTGTCTC
GCTGCTTTCGATAAGTCTCTAGCCATTTAAAATTTTTGATGACCTGCTGCGACGCTTTTTTTCTGGCAAG
ATAGTCTTGTAAATGCGGGCCAAGATCTGCACACTGGTATTTCGGTTTTTGGGGCCGCGGGCGGCGACGG
GGCCCGTGCGTCCCAGCGCACATGTTCGGCGAGGCGGGGCCTGCGAGCGCGGCCACCGAGAATCGGACGG
GGGTAGTCTCAAGCTGGCCGGCCTGCTCTGGTGCCTGGCCTCGCGCCGCCGTGTATCGCCCCGCCCTGGG
CGGCAAGGCTGGCCCGGTCGGCACCAGTTGCGTGAGCGGAAAGATGGCCGCTTCCCGGCCCTGCTGCAGG
GAGCTCAAAATGGAGGACGCGGCGCTCGGGAGAGCGGGCGGGTGAGTCACCCACACAAAGGAAAAGGGCC
TTTCCGTCCTCAGCCGTCGCTTCATGTGACTCCACGGAGTACCGGGCGCCGTCCAGGCACCTCGATTAGT
TCTCGAGCTTTTGGAGTACGTCGTCTTTAGGTTGGGGGGAGGGGTTTTATGCGATGGAGTTTCCCCACAC
TGAGTGGGTGGAGACTGAAGTTAGGCCAGCTTGGCACTTGATGTAATTCTCCTTGGAATTTGCCCTTTTT
GAGTTTGGATCTTGGTTCATTCTCAAGCCTCAGACAGTGGTTCAAAGTTTTTTTCTTCCATTTCAGGTGT
CGTGACGTACGGCCACCATGACCGAGTACAAGCCCACGGTGCGCCTCGCCACCCGCGACGACGTCCCCAG
GGCCGTACGCACCCTCGCCGCCGCGTTCGCCGACTACCCCGCCACGCGCCACACCGTCGATCCGGACCGC
CACATCGAGCGGGTCACCGAGCTGCAAGAACTCTTCCTCACGCGCGTCGGGCTCGACATCGGCAAGGTGT
GGGTCGCGGACGACGGCGCCGCCGTGGCGGTCTGGACCACGCCGGAGAGCGTCGAAGCGGGGGCGGTGTT
CGCCGAGATCGGCCCGCGCATGGCCGAGTTGAGCGGTTCCCGGCTGGCCGCGCAGCAACAGATGGAAGGC
CTCCTGGCGCCGCACCGGCCCAAGGAGCCCGCGTGGTTCCTGGCCACCGTCGGAGTCTCGCCCGACCACC
AGGGCAAGGGTCTGGGCAGCGCCGTCGTGCTCCCCGGAGTGGAGGCGGCCGAGCGCGCCGGGGTGCCCGC
CTTCCTGGAGACCTCCGCGCCCCGCAACCTCCCCTTCTACGAGCGGCTCGGCTTCACCGTCACCGCCGAC
GTCGAGGTGCCCGAAGGACCGCGCACCTGGTGCATGACCCGCAAGCCCGGTGCCTGAACGCGTTAAGTCG
ACAATCAACCTCTGGATTACAAAATTTGTGAAAGATTGACTGGTATTCTTAACTATGTTGCTCCTTTTAC
GCTATGTGGATACGCTGCTTTAATGCCTTTGTATCATGCTATTGCTTCCCGTATGGCTTTCATTTTCTCC
TCCTTGTATAAATCCTGGTTGCTGTCTCTTTATGAGGAGTTGTGGCCCGTTGTCAGGCAACGTGGCGTGG
TGTGCACTGTGTTTGCTGACGCAACCCCCACTGGTTGGGGCATTGCCACCACCTGTCAGCTCCTTTCCGG
GACTTTCGCTTTCCCCCTCCCTATTGCCACGGCGGAACTCATCGCCGCCTGCCTTGCCCGCTGCTGGACA
GGGGCTCGGCTGTTGGGCACTGACAATTCCGTGGTGTTGTCGGGGAAATCATCGTCCTTTCCTTGGCTGC
TCGCCTGTGTTGCCACCTGGATTCTGCGCGGGACGTCCTTCTGCTACGTCCCTTCGGCCCTCAATCCAGC
GGACCTTCCTTCCCGCGGCCTGCTGCCGGCTCTGCGGCCTCTTCCGCGTCTTCGCCTTCGCCCTCAGACG
AGTCGGATCTCCCTTTGGGCCGCCTCCCCGCGTCGACTTTAAGACCAATGACTTACAAGGCAGCTGTAGA
TCTTAGCCACTTTTTAAAAGAAAAGGGGGGACTGGAAGGGCTAATTCACTCCCAACGAAGACAAGATCTG
CTTTTTGCTTGTACTGGGTCTCTCTGGTTAGACCAGATCTGAGCCTGGGAGCTCTCTGGCTAACTAGGGA
ACCCACTGCTTAAGCCTCAATAAAGCTTGCCTTGAGTGCTTCAAGTAGTGTGTGCCCGTCTGTTGTGTGA
CTCTGGTAACTAGAGATCCCTCAGACCCTTTTAGTCAGTGTGGAAAATCTCTAGCAGTACGTATAGTAGT
TCATGTCATCTTATTATTCAGTATTTATAACTTGCAAAGAAATGAATATCAGAGAGTGAGAGGAACTTGT
TTATTGCAGCTTATAATGGTTACAAATAAAGCAATAGCATCACAAATTTCACAAATAAAGCATTTTTTTC
ACTGCATTCTAGTTGTGGTTTGTCCAAACTCATCAATGTATCTTATCATGTCTGGCTCTAGCTATCCCGC
CCCTAACTCCGCCCATCCCGCCCCTAACTCCGCCCAGTTCCGCCCATTCTCCGCCCCATGGCTGACTAAT
TTTTTTTATTTATGCAGAGGCCGAGGCCGCCTCGGCCTCTGAGCTATTCCAGAAGTAGTGAGGAGGCTTT
TTTGGAGGCCTAGGGACGTACCCAATTCGCCCTATAGTGAGTCGTATTACGCGCGCTCACTGGCCGTCGT
TTTACAACGTCGTGACTGGGAAAACCCTGGCGTTACCCAACTTAATCGCCTTGCAGCACATCCCCCTTTC
GCCAGCTGGCGTAATAGCGAAGAGGCCCGCACCGATCGCCCTTCCCAACAGTTGCGCAGCCTGAATGGCG
AATGGG
[124 nt withheld, positions 3367-3490]
C
[91 nt withheld, positions 3492-3582]
A
[49 nt withheld, positions 3584-3632]
CCTTTGACGTTGGAGTCCACGTTCTTT
[37 nt withheld, positions 3660-3696]
ACCCTATCTCGGTCTATTCTTTTGATTTATAAGGGATTTTGCCGATTTCGGCCTATTGGTTAAAAAATGA
GCTGATTTAACAAAAATTTAACGCGAATTTTAACAAAATATTAACGCTTACAATTTAGGTGGCACTTTTC
GGGGAAATGTGCGCGGAACCCCTATTTGTTTATTTTTCTAAATACATTCAAATATGTATCCGCTCATGAG
ACAATAACCCTGATAAATGCTTCAATAATATTGAAAAAGGAAGAGTATGAGTATTCAACATTTCCGTGTC
GCCCTTATTCCCTTTTTTGCGGCATTTTGCCTTCCTGTTTTTGCTCACCCAGAAACGCTGGTGAAAGTAA
AAGATGCTGAAGATCAGTTGGGTGCACGAGTGGGTTACATCGAACTGGATCTCAACAGCGGTAAGATCCT
TGAGAGTTTTCGCCCCGAAGAACGTTTTCCAATGATGAGCACTTTTAAAGTTCTGCTATGTGGCGCGGTA
TTATCCCGTATTGACGCCGGGCAAGAGCAACTCGGTCGCCGCATACACTATTCTCAGAATGACTTGGTTG
AGTACTCACCAGTCACAGAAAAGCATCTTACGGATGGCATGACAGTAAGAGAATTATGCAGTGCTGCCAT
AACCATGAGTGATAACACTGCGGCCAACTTACTTCTGACAACGATCGGAGGACCGAAGGAGCTAACCGCT
TTTTTGCACAACATGGGGGATCATGTAACTCGCCTTGATCGTTGGGAACCGGAGCTGAATGAAGCCATAC
CAAACGACGAGCGTGACACCACGATGCCTGTAGCAATGGCAACAACGTTGCGCAAACTATTAACTGGCGA
ACTACTTACTCTAGCTTCCCGGCAACAATTAATAGACTGGATGGAGGCGGATAAAGTTGCAGGACCACTT
CTGCGCTCGGCCCTTCCGGCTGGCTGGTTTATTGCTGATAAATCTGGAGCCGGTGAGCGTGGGTCTCGCG
GTATCATTGCAGCACTGGGGCCAGATGGTAAGCCCTCCCGTATCGTAGTTATCTACACGACGGGGAGTCA
GGCAACTATGGATGAACGAAATAGACAGATCGCTGAGATAGGTGCCTCACTGATTAAGCATTGGTAACTG
TCAGACCAAGTTTACTCATATATACTTTAGATTGATTTAAAACTTCATTTTTAATTTAAAAGGATCTAGG
TGAAGATCCTTTTTGATAATCTCATGACCAAAATCCCTTAACGTGAGTTTTCGTTCCACTGAGCGTCAGA
CCCCGTAGAAAAGATCAAAGGATCTTCTTGAGATCCTTTTTTTCTGCGCGTAATCTGCTGCTTGCAAACA
AAAAAACCACCGCTACCAGCGGTGGTTTGTTTGCCGGATCAAGAGCTACCAACTCTTTTTCCGAAGGTAA
CTGGCTTCAGCAGAGCGCAGATACCAAATACTGTTCTTCTAGTGTAGCCGTAGTTAGGCCACCACTTCAA
GAACTCTGTAGCACCGCCTACATACCTCGCTCTGCTAATCCTGTTACCAGTGGCTGCTGCCAGTGGCGAT
AAGTCGTGTCTTACCGGGTTGGACTCAAGACGATAGTTACCGGATAAGGCGCAGCGGTCGGGCTGAACGG
GGGGTTCGTGCACACAGCCCAGCTTGGAGCGAACGACCTACACCGAACTGAGATACCTACAGCGTGAGCT
ATGAGAAAGCGCCACGCTTCCCGAAGGGAGAAAGGCGGACAGGTATCCGGTAAGCGGCAGGGTCGGAACA
GGAGAGCGCACGAGGGAGCTTCCAGGGGGAAACGCCTGGTATCTTTATAGTCCTGTCGGGTTTCGCCACC
TCTGACTTGAGCGTCGATTTTTGTGATGCTCGTCAGGGGGGCGGAGCCTATGGAAAAACGCCAGCAACGC
GGCCTTTTTACGGTTCCTGGCCTTTTGCTGGCCTTTTGCTCACATGTTCTTTCCTGCGTTATCCCCTGAT
TCTGTGGATAACCGTATTACCGCCTTTGAGTGAGCTGATACCGCTCGCCGCAGCCGAACGACCGAGCGCA
GCGAGTCAGTGAGCGAGGAAGCGGAAGAGCGCCCAATACGCAAACCGCCTCTCCCCGCGCGTTGGCCGAT
TCATTAATGCAGCTGGCACGACAGGTTTCCCGACTGGAAAGCGGGCAGTGAGCGCAACGCAATTAATGTG
AGTTAGCTCACTCATTAGGCACCCCAGGCTTTACACTTTATGCTTCCGGCTCGTATGTTGTGTGGAATTG
TGAGCGGATAACAATTTCACACAGGAAACAGCTATGACCATGATTACGCCAAGCGCGCAATTAACCCTCA
CTAAAGGGAACAAAAGCTGGAGCTGCAAGCTTAATGTAGTCTTATGCAATACTCTTGTAGTCTTGCAACA
TGGTAACGATGAGTTAGCAACATGCCTTACAAGGAGAGAAAAAGCACCGTGCATGCCGATTGGTGGAAGT
AAGGTGGTACGATCGTGCCTTATTAGGAAGGCAACAGACGGGTCTGACATGGATTGGACGAACCACTGAA
TTGCCGCATTGCAGAGATATTGTATTTAAGTGCCTAGCTCGATACATAAACGGGTCTCTCTGGTTAGACC
AGATCTGAGCCTGGGAGCTCTCTGGCTAACTAGGGAACCCACTGCTTAAGCCTCAATAAAGCTTGCCTTG
AGTGCTTCAAGTAGTGTGTGCCCGTCTGTTGTGTGACTCTGGTAACTAGAGATCCCTCAGACCCTTTTAG
TCAGTGTGGAAAATCTCTAGCAGTGGCGCCCGAACAGGGACTTGAAAGCGAAAGGGAAACCAGAGGAGCT
CTCTCGACGCAGGACTCGGCTTGCTGAAGCGCGCACGGCAAGAGGCGAGGGGCGGCGACTGGTGAGTACG
CCAAAAATTTTGACTAGCGGAGGCTAGAAGGAGAGAGATGGGTGCGAGAGCGTCAGTATTAAGCGGGGGA
GAATTAGATCGCGATGGGAAAAAATTCGGTTAAGGCCAGGGGGAAAGAAAAAATATAAATTAAAACATAT
AGTATGGGCAAGCAGGGAGCTAGAACGATTCGCAGTTAATCCTGGCCTGTTAGAAACATCAGAAGGCTGT
AGACAAATACTGGGACAGCTACAACCATCCCTTCAGACAGGATCAGAAGAACTTAGATCATTATATAATA
CAGTAGCAACCCTCTATTGTGTGCATCAAAGGATAGAGATAAAAGACACCAAGGAAGCTTTAGACAAGAT
AGAGGAAGAGCAAAACAAAAGTAAGACCACCGCACAGCAAGCGGCCGCTGATCTTCAGACCTGGAGGAGG
AGATATGAGGGACAATTGGAGAAGTGAATTATATAAATATAAAGTAGTAAAAATTGAACCATTAGGAGTA
GCACCCACCAAGGCAAAGAGAAGAGTGGTGCAGAGAGAAAAAAGAGCAGTGGGAATAGGAGCTTTGTTCC
TTGGGTTCTTGGGAGCAGCAGGAAGCACTATGGGCGCAGCGTCAATGACGCTGACGGTACAGGCCAGACA
ATTATTGTCTGGTATAGTGCAGCAGCAGAACAATTTGCTGAGGGCTATTGAGGCGCAACAGCATCTGTTG
CAACTCACAGTCTGGGGCATCAAGCAGCTCCAGGCAAGAATCCTGGCTGTGGAAAGATACCTAAAGGATC
AACAGCTCCTGGGGATTTGGGGTTGCTCTGGAAAACTCATTTGCACCACTGCTGTGCCTTGGAATGCTAG
TTGGAGTAATAAATCTCTGGAACAGATTTGGAATCACACGACCTGGATGGAGTGGGACAGAGAAATTAAC
AATTACACAAGCTTAATACACTCCTTAATTGAAGAATCGCAAAACCAGCAAGAAAAGAATGAACAAGAAT
TATTGGAATTAGATAAATGGGCAAGTTTGTGGAATTGGTTTAACATAACAAATTGGCTGTGGTATATAAA
ATTATTCATAATGATAGTAGGAGGCTTGGTAGGTTTAAGAATAGTTTTTGCTGTACTTTCTATAGTGAAT
AGAGTTAGGCAGGGATATTCACCATTATCGTTTCAGACCCACCTCCCAACCCCGAGGGGACCCAGAGAGG
GCCTATTTCCCATGATTCCTTCATATTTGCATATACGATACAAGGCTGTTAGAGAGATAATTAGAATTAA
TTTGACTGTAAACACAAAGATATTAGTACAAAATACGTGACGTAGAAAGTAATAATTTCTTGGGTAGTTT
GCAGTTTTAAAATTATGTTTTAAAATGGACTATCATATGCTTACCGTAACTTGAAAGTATTTCGATTTCT
TGGCTTTATATATCTTGTGGAAAGGACGAAACACCGTAGCGTAAGACCCCAGCGAGGTTTTAGAGCTAGA
AATAGCAAGTTAAAATAAGGCTAGTCCGTTATCAACTTGAAAAAGTGGCACCGAGTCGGTGCTTTTTTAA
GCTTGGCGTAACTAGATCTTGAGACAAATGGCAGTATTCATCCACAATTTTAAAAGAAAAGGGGGGATTG
GGGGGTACAGTGCAGGGGAAAGAATAGTAGACATAATAGCAACAGACATACAAACTAAAGAATTACAAAA
ACAAATTACAAAAATTCAAAATTTTCGGGTTTATTACAGGGACAGCAGAGATCCACTTTGGCGCCGGCTC
GAGGGGG
