>Addgene plasmid #77299 | TK2 gRNA (BRDN0001149097) | depositor partial sequence | sequence record 144759 | Target Sequence
TAGCGTAAGACCCCAGCGAG
