>Addgene plasmid #77299 | TK2 gRNA (BRDN0001149097) | addgene partial sequence | sequence record 187489 | hU6-F
TAGAAAGTAATAATTTCTTGGGTAGTTTGCAGTTTTAAAATTATGTTTTAAAATGGACTATCATATGCTT
ACCGTAACTTGAAAGTATTTCGATTTCTTGGCTTTATATATCTTGTGGAAAGGACGAAACACCGTAGCGT
AAGACCCCAGCGAGGTTTTAGAGCTAGAAATAGCAAGTTAAAATAAGGCTAGTCCGTTATCAACTTGAAA
AAGTGGCACCGAGTCGGTGCTTTTTTAAGCTTGGCGTAACTAGATCTTGAGACAAATGGCAGTATTCATC
CACAATTTTAAAAGAAAAGGGGGGATTGGGGGGTACAGTGCAGGGGAAAGAATAGTAGACATAATAGCAA
CAGACATACAAACTAAAGAATTACAAAAACAAATTACAAAAATTCAAAATTTTCGGGTTTATTACAGGGA
CAGCAGAGATCCACTTTGGCGCCGGCTCGAGGGGGCCCGGGTGCAAAGATGGATAAAGTTTTAAACAGAG
AGGAATCTTTGCAGCTAATGGACCTTCTAGGTCTTGAAAGGAGTGGGAATTGGCTCCGGTGCCCGTCAGT
GGGCAGAGCG
